>Addgene plasmid #11907 | pISlin41m(s) (lin-41 microRNA mut reporter) | depositor full sequence | sequence record 7120 | Author sequence
GGTAGATCTGCGATCTGCATCTCAATTAGTCAGCAACCATAGTCCCGCCCCTAACTCCGCCCATCCCGCC
CCTAACTCCGCCCAGTTCCGCCCATTCTCCGCCCCATCGCTGACTAATTTTTTTTATTTATGCAGAGGCC
GAGGCCGCCTCGGCCTCTGAGCTATTCCAGAAGTAGTGAGGAGGCTTTTTTGGAGGCCTAGGCTTTTGCA
AAAAGCTTGGCATTCCGGTACTGTTGGTAAAGCCACCATGGAAGACGCCAAAAACATAAAGAAAGGCCCG
GCGCCATTCTATCCGCTGGAAGATGGAACCGCTGGAGAGCAACTGCATAAGGCTATGAAGAGATACGCCC
TGGTTCCTGGAACAATTGCTTTTACAGATGCACATATCGAGGTGGACATCACTTACGCTGAGTACTTCGA
AATGTCCGTTCGGTTGGCAGAAGCTATGAAACGATATGGGCTGAATACAAATCACAGAATCGTCGTATGC
AGTGAAAACTCTCTTCAATTCTTTATGCCGGTGTTGGGCGCGTTATTTATCGGAGTTGCAGTTGCGCCCG
CGAACGACATTTATAATGAACGTGAATTGCTCAACAGTATGGGCATTTCGCAGCCTACCGTGGTGTTCGT
TTCCAAAAAGGGGTTGCAAAAAATTTTGAACGTGCAAAAAAAGCTCCCAATCATCCAAAAAATTATTATC
ATGGATTCTAAAACGGATTACCAGGGATTTCAGTCGATGTACACGTTCGTCACATCTCATCTACCTCCCG
GTTTTAATGAATACGATTTTGTGCCAGAGTCCTTCGATAGGGACAAGACAATTGCACTGATCATGAACTC
CTCTGGATCTACTGGTCTGCCTAAAGGTGTCGCTCTGCCTCATAGAACTGCCTGCGTGAGATTCTCGCAT
GCCAGAGATCCTATTTTTGGCAATCAAATCATTCCGGATACTGCGATTTTAAGTGTTGTTCCATTCCATC
ACGGTTTTGGAATGTTTACTACACTCGGATATTTGATATGTGGATTTCGAGTCGTCTTAATGTATAGATT
TGAAGAAGAGCTGTTTCTGAGGAGCCTTCAGGATTACAAGATTCAAAGTGCGCTGCTGGTGCCAACCCTA
TTCTCCTTCTTCGCCAAAAGCACTCTGATTGACAAATACGATTTATCTAATTTACACGAAATTGCTTCTG
GTGGCGCTCCCCTCTCTAAGGAAGTCGGGGAAGCGGTTGCCAAGAGGTTCCATCTGCCAGGTATCAGGCA
AGGATATGGGCTCACTGAGACTACATCAGCTATTCTGATTACACCCGAGGGGGATGATAAACCGGGCGCG
GTCGGTAAAGTTGTTCCATTTTTTGAAGCGAAGGTTGTGGATCTGGATACCGGGAAAACGCTGGGCGTTA
ATCAAAGAGGCGAACTGTGTGTGAGAGGTCCTATGATTATGTCCGGTTATGTAAACAATCCGGAAGCGAC
CAACGCCTTGATTGACAAGGATGGATGGCTACATTCTGGAGACATAGCTTACTGGGACGAAGACGAACAC
TTCTTCATCGTTGACCGCCTGAAGTCTCTGATTAAGTACAAAGGCTATCAGGTGGCTCCCGCTGAATTGG
AATCCATCTTGCTCCAACACCCCAACATCTTCGACGCAGGTGTCGCAGGTCTTCCCGACGATGACGCCGG
TGAACTTCCCGCCGCCGTTGTTGTTTTGGAGCACGGAAAGACGATGACGGAAAAAGAGATCGTGGATTAC
GTCGCCAGTCAAGTAACAACCGCGAAAAAGTTGCGCGGAGGAGTTGTGTTTGTGGACGAAGTACCGAAAG
GTCTTACCGGAAAACTCGACGCAAGAAAAATCAGAGAGATCCTCATAAAGGCCAAGAAGGGCGGAAAGAT
CGCCGTGTAATTCTAGGAGCTCTTTCCTCAAATTGCACCAACTCAAGTATACCTTTTATACATCCGTTCT
CAACTCAACGCGATGTAAATATCGCAATCCCTTTTTATACATCCATTCTCGCTCTGAACCATTGAAACCT
TCTCCCTCTAGCGTTCTAGAGTCGGGGCGGCCGGCCGCTTCGAGCAGACATGATAAGATACATTGATGAG
TTTGGACAAACCACAACTAGAATGCAGTGAAAAAAATGCTTTATTTGTGAAATTTGTGATGCTATTGCTT
TATTTGTAACCATTATAAGCTGCAATAAACAAGTTAACAACAACAATTGCATTCATTTTATGTTTCAGGT
TCAGGGGGAGGTGTGGGAGGTTTTTTAAAGCAAGTAAAACCTCTACAAATGTGGTAAAATCGATAAGGAT
CTGAACGATGGAGCGGAGAATGGGCGGAACTGGGCGGAGTTAGGGGCGGGATGGGCGGAGTTAGGGGCGG
GACTATGGTTGCTGACTAATTGAGATGCATGCTTTGCATACTTCTGCCTGCTGGGGAGCCTGGGGACTTT
CCACACCTGGTTGCTGACTAATTGAGATGCATGCTTTGCATACTTCTGCCTGCTGGGGAGCCTGGGGACT
TTCCACACCCTAACTGACACACATTCCACAGCGGATCCGTCGACCGATGCCCTTGAGAGCCTTCAACCCA
GTCAGCTCCTTCCGGTGGGCGCGGGGCATGACTATCGTCGCCGCACTTATGACTGTCTTCTTTATCATGC
AACTCGTAGGACAGGTGCCGGCAGCGCTCTTCCGCTTCCTCGCTCACTGACTCGCTGCGCTCGGTCGTTC
GGCTGCGGCGAGCGGTATCAGCTCACTCAAAGGCGGTAATACGGTTATCCACAGAATCAGGGGATAACGC
AGGAAAGAACATGTGAGCAAAAGGCCAGCAAAAGGCCAGGAACCGTAAAAAGGCCGCGTTGCTGGCGTTT
TTCCATAGGCTCCGCCCCCCTGACGAGCATCACAAAAATCGACGCTCAAGTCAGAGGTGGCGAAACCCGA
CAGGACTATAAAGATACCAGGCGTTTCCCCCTGGAAGCTCCCTCGTGCGCTCTCCTGTTCCGACCCTGCC
GCTTACCGGATACCTGTCCGCCTTTCTCCCTTCGGGAAGCGTGGCGCTTTCTCATAGCTCACGCTGTAGG
TATCTCAGTTCGGTGTAGGTCGTTCGCTCCAAGCTGGGCTGTGTGCACGAACCCCCCGTTCAGCCCGACC
GCTGCGCCTTATCCGGTAACTATCGTCTTGAGTCCAACCCGGTAAGACACGACTTATCGCCACTGGCAGC
AGCCACTGGTAACAGGATTAGCAGAGCGAGGTATGTAGGCGGTGCTACAGAGTTCTTGAAGTGGTGGCCT
AACTACGGCTACACTAGAAGAACAGTATTTGGTATCTGCGCTCTGCTGAAGCCAGTTACCTTCGGAAAAA
GAGTTGGTAGCTCTTGATCCGGCAAACAAACCACCGCTGGTAGCGGTGGTTTTTTTGTTTGCAAGCAGCA
GATTACGCGCAGAAAAAAAGGATCTCAAGAAGATCCTTTGATCTTTTCTACGGGGTCTGACGCTCAGTGG
AACGAAAACTCACGTTAAGGGATTTTGGTCATGAGATTATCAAAAAGGATCTTCACCTAGATCCTTTTAA
ATTAAAAATGAAGTTTTAAATCAATCTAAAGTATATATGAGTAAACTTGGTCTGACAGTTACCAATGCTT
AATCAGTGAGGCACCTATCTCAGCGATCTGTCTATTTCGTTCATCCATAGTTGCCTGACTCCCCGTCGTG
TAGATAACTACGATACGGGAGGGCTTACCATCTGGCCCCAGTGCTGCAATGATACCGCGAGACCCACGCT
CACCGGCTCCAGATTTATCAGCAATAAACCAGCCAGCCGGAAGGGCCGAGCGCAGAAGTGGTCCTGCAAC
TTTATCCGCCTCCATCCAGTCTATTAATTGTTGCCGGGAAGCTAGAGTAAGTAGTTCGCCAGTTAATAGT
TTGCGCAACGTTGTTGCCATTGCTACAGGCATCGTGGTGTCACGCTCGTCGTTTGGTATGGCTTCATTCA
GCTCCGGTTCCCAACGATCAAGGCGAGTTACATGATCCCCCATGTTGTGCAAAAAAGCGGTTAGCTCCTT
CGGTCCTCCGATCGTTGTCAGAAGTAAGTTGGCCGCAGTGTTATCACTCATGGTTATGGCAGCACTGCAT
AATTCTCTTACTGTCATGCCATCCGTAAGATGCTTTTCTGTGACTGGTGAGTACTCAACCAAGTCATTCT
GAGAATAGTGTATGCGGCGACCGAGTTGCTCTTGCCCGGCGTCAATACGGGATAATACCGCGCCACATAG
CAGAACTTTAAAAGTGCTCATCATTGGAAAACGTTCTTCGGGGCGAAAACTCTCAAGGATCTTACCGCTG
TTGAGATCCAGTTCGATGTAACCCACTCGTGCACCCAACTGATCTTCAGCATCTTTTACTTTCACCAGCG
TTTCTGGGTGAGCAAAAACAGGAAGGCAAAATGCCGCAAAAAAGGGAATAAGGGCGACACGGAAATGTTG
AATACTCATACTCTTCCTTTTTCAATATTATTGAAGCATTTATCAGGGTTATTGTCTCATGAGCGGATAC
ATATTTGAATGTATTTAGAAAAATAAACAAATAGGGGTTCCGCGCACATTTCCCCGAAAAGTGCCACCTG
[124 nt withheld, positions 4621-4744]
C
[91 nt withheld, positions 4746-4836]
A
[49 nt withheld, positions 4838-4886]
CCTTTGACGTTGGAGTCCACGTTCTTT
[37 nt withheld, positions 4914-4950]
ACCCTATCTCGGTCTATTCTTTTGATTTATAAGGGATTTTGCCGATTTCGGCCTATTGGTTAAAAAATGA
GCTGATTTAACAAAAATTTAACGCGAATTTTAACAAAATATTAACGCTTACAATTTGCCATTCGCCATTC
AGGCTGCGCAACTGTTGGGAAGGGCGATCGGTGCGGGCCTCTTCGCTATTACGCCAGCCCAAGCTACCAT
GATAAGTAAGTAATATTAAGGTACGGGAGGTACTTGGAGCGGCCGCAATAAAATATCTTTATTTTCATTA
CATCTGTGTGTTGGTTTTTTGTGTGAATCGATAGTACTAACATACGCTCTCCATCAAAACAAAACGAAAC
AAAACAAACTAGCAAAATAGGCTGTCCCCAGTGCAAGTGCAGGTGCCAGAACATTTCTCTATCGATA
Features (pLannotate 1.2.2; 13 found; start..end, strand, type, name):
     16..212     +  promoter       SV40 promoter: SV40 early promoter
    248..1900    +  CDS            luciferase: firefly luciferase; luc+; enhanced luc+ version of the luciferase gene
   2084..2205    -  polyA_signal   SV40 poly(A) signal: SV40 polyadenylation signal
   2228..2296    -  CDS            large T antigen (fragment): large T antigen from SV40 (simian virus 40)
   2318..2552    -  promoter       SV40 promoter (fragment): SV40 enhancer and early promoter
   2558..2690    +  CDS            TcR (fragment): tetracycline efflux protein; tet; confers resistance to tetracycline
   2870..3458    -  rep_origin     ori: high-copy-number ColE1/pMB1/pBR322/pUC origin of replication
   3629..4489    -  CDS            AmpR: β-lactamase; bla; confers resistance to ampicillin, carbenicillin, and related antibiotics
   4490..4594    -  promoter       AmpR promoter: bla
   4621..5049    +  rep_origin     f1 ori (sequence partly withheld): f1 bacteriophage origin of replication; arrow indicates direction of (+) strand synthesis
   5081..5148    -  CDS            lacZα (fragment): LacZα fragment of β-galactosidase; lacZ fragment
   5207..5255    +  polyA_signal   poly(A) signal: synthetic polyadenylation signal
   5269..5360    +  misc_feature   pause site: RNA polymerase II transcriptional pause signal from the human α2 globin gene
