[The description below was written by a language model from this plasmid's Addgene catalogue record and pLannotate feature annotations shown in this document.]
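Description:
pISlin41m(s) is a mammalian firefly luciferase reporter plasmid built on the pIS0 backbone and designed as a mutant control for microRNA target validation. In bacteria it is maintained at high copy from a ColE1/pUC-type origin and selected with ampicillin through the β-lactamase gene and its native promoter. An f1 origin is also present, which in principle allows single-stranded DNA production. The annotation also picks up short fragments of lacZα, a tetracycline resistance gene and SV40 large T antigen. These appear to be non-functional backbone remnants.

The reporter unit consists of the SV40 early promoter driving the enhanced luc+ firefly luciferase coding sequence, followed by an SV40 polyadenylation signal. A partial SV40 enhancer/early promoter element lies downstream of this signal. Upstream of the promoter, a synthetic poly(A) signal and the human α2-globin RNA polymerase II pause site reduce read-through transcription from the backbone, lowering background. The insert is a 103 bp segment of the C. elegans lin-41 microRNA target sequence cloned between SacI and XbaI/NheI sites. It is not annotated in the feature table, but the unannotated gap between the luciferase stop and the poly(A) signal is consistent with placement in the reporter's 3′ UTR.

In this version the microRNA complementary site carries point mutations, which are meant to disrupt pairing with let-7. According to the depositor, the plasmid serves as a control when testing the effect of let-7 on lin-41. Luciferase output from it would be compared with that of a corresponding reporter carrying the intact site, to show that any repression depends on the site. The record does not specify which nucleotides were changed.
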