Addgene plasmid #11907: pISlin41m(s) (lin-41 microRNA mut reporter)
Depositing lab: David Bartel. Depositing organization: Whitehead Institute for Biomedical Research. Publication: Prediction of mammalian microRNA targets. Lewis BP, Shih IH, Jones-Rhoades MW, Bartel DP, Burge CB. Cell. 2003 Dec 26. 115(7):787-98. 10.1016/S0092-8674(03)01018-3 PubMed 14697198.
Backbone
  Vector backbone: pIS0
  Backbone manufacturer: Available at Addgene (plasmid 12178)
  Backbone size w/o insert (bp): 5264
  Vector type: Mammalian Expression, Luciferase
Growth in bacteria
  Bacterial resistance: Ampicillin, 100 μg/mL
  Growth temperature: 37°C
  Growth strain: DH5alpha
  Copy number: High Copy
Gene/Insert
  Gene/Insert name: lin-41 miRNA target sequence mut (alt name: lin-41)
  Species: C. elegans (nematode)
  Insert size (bp): 103
  Mutation: point mutations in miRNA complementary site
  Entrez Gene: lin-41 (a.k.a. CELE_C12C8.3)
  Cloning method: Restriction Enzyme; 5′ cloning site SacI (not destroyed); 3′ cloning site XbaI/NheI (not destroyed)
  Sequencing primers: 5′ n/a
Terms and licenses: Academic/Nonprofit Terms; Industry Terms: Not Available to Industry
Depositor comments: Used as a control for testing effects of lin-41 microRNA (let-7).
How to cite: pISlin41m(s) (lin-41 microRNA mut reporter) was a gift from David Bartel (Addgene plasmid # 11907 ; http://n2t.net/addgene:11907 ; RRID:Addgene_11907)
