>Addgene plasmid #11907 | pISlin41m(s) (lin-41 microRNA mut reporter) | addgene partial sequence | sequence record 19904 | Luc-F 5'-CAGTCAAGTAACAACCGCGA-3'
CTTACCGGAAAACTCGACGCAAGAAAAATCAGAGAGATCCTCATAAAGGCCAAGAAGGGCGGAAAGATCG
CCGTGTAATTCTAGGAGCTCTTTCCTCAAATTGCACCAACTCAAGTATACCTTTTATACATCCGTTCTCA
ACTCAACGCGATGTAAATATCGCAATCCCTTTTTATACATCCATTCTCGCTCTGAACCATTGAAACCTTC
TCCCGCTAGCGTTCTAGAGTCGGGGCGGCCGGCCGCTTCGAGCAGACATGATAAGATACATTGATGAGTT
TGGACAAACCACAACTAGAATGCAGTGAAAAAAATGCTTTATTTGTGAAATTTGTGATGCTATTGCTTTA
TTTGTAACCATTATAAGCTGCAATAAACAAGTTAACAACAACAATTGCATTCATTTTATGTTTCAGGTTC
AGGGGGAGGTGTGGGGAGGTTTTTTAAAGCAAGTAAAACCTCTACAAATGTGGTAAAATCGATAAGGATC
TGAACGATGGAGCGGAGAATGGGCGGAACTGGGCGGAGTTAGGGGCGGGATGGGCGGAGTTAGGGGCGGG
ACTATGGTTGCTGACTAATTGAGATGCATGCTTTGCATACTTCTGCCTGCTGGGGAGCCTGGGGACTTTC
CACACCTGGTTGCTGACTAATTGAGATGCATGCTTTGCATACTTCTGCCT
